>Addgene plasmid #90887 | SGO1 H2.1 gRNA | addgene full sequence | sequence record 182975 | Addgene NGS Result
GCGGAAGAGCGCCCAATACGCAAACCGCCTCTCCCCGCGCGTTGGCCGATTCATTAATGCAGCTGGCACG
ACAGGTTTCCCGACTGGAAAGCGGGCAGTGAGCGCAACGCAATTAATGTGAGTTAGCTCACTCATTAGGC
ACCCCAGGCTTTACACTTTATGCTTCCGGCTCGTATGTTGTGTGGAATTGTGAGCGGATAACAATTTCAC
ACAGGAAACAGCTATGACCATGATTACGCCAAGCGCGCAATTAACCCTCACTAAAGGGAACAAAAGCTGG
AGCTGCAAGCTTAATGTAGTCTTATGCAATACTCTTGTAGTCTTGCAACATGGTAACGATGAGTTAGCAA
CATGCCTTACAAGGAGAGAAAAAGCACCGTGCATGCCGATTGGTGGAAGTAAGGTGGTACGATCGTGCCT
TATTAGGAAGGCAACAGACGGGTCTGACATGGATTGGACGAACCACTGAATTGCCGCATTGCAGAGATAT
TGTATTTAAGTGCCTAGCTCGATACATAAACGGGTCTCTCTGGTTAGACCAGATCTGAGCCTGGGAGCTC
TCTGGCTAACTAGGGAACCCACTGCTTAAGCCTCAATAAAGCTTGCCTTGAGTGCTTCAAGTAGTGTGTG
CCCGTCTGTTGTGTGACTCTGGTAACTAGAGATCCCTCAGACCCTTTTAGTCAGTGTGGAAAATCTCTAG
CAGTGGCGCCCGAACAGGGACTTGAAAGCGAAAGGGAAACCAGAGGAGCTCTCTCGACGCAGGACTCGGC
TTGCTGAAGCGCGCACGGCAAGAGGCGAGGGGCGGCGACTGGTGAGTACGCCAAAAATTTTGACTAGCGG
AGGCTAGAAGGAGAGAGATGGGTGCGAGAGCGTCAGTATTAAGCGGGGGAGAATTAGATCGCGATGGGAA
AAAATTCGGTTAAGGCCAGGGGGAAAGAAAAAATATAAATTAAAACATATAGTATGGGCAAGCAGGGAGC
TAGAACGATTCGCAGTTAATCCTGGCCTGTTAGAAACATCAGAAGGCTGTAGACAAATACTGGGACAGCT
ACAACCATCCCTTCAGACAGGATCAGAAGAACTTAGATCATTATATAATACAGTAGCAACCCTCTATTGT
GTGCATCAAAGGATAGAGATAAAAGACACCAAGGAAGCTTTAGACAAGATAGAGGAAGAGCAAAACAAAA
GTAAGACCACCGCACAGCAAGCGGCCGCTGATCTTCAGACCTGGAGGAGGAGATATGAGGGACAATTGGA
GAAGTGAATTATATAAATATAAAGTAGTAAAAATTGAACCATTAGGAGTAGCACCCACCAAGGCAAAGAG
AAGAGTGGTGCAGAGAGAAAAAAGAGCAGTGGGAATAGGAGCTTTGTTCCTTGGGTTCTTGGGAGCAGCA
GGAAGCACTATGGGCGCAGCGTCAATGACGCTGACGGTACAGGCCAGACAATTATTGTCTGGTATAGTGC
AGCAGCAGAACAATTTGCTGAGGGCTATTGAGGCGCAACAGCATCTGTTGCAACTCACAGTCTGGGGCAT
CAAGCAGCTCCAGGCAAGAATCCTGGCTGTGGAAAGATACCTAAAGGATCAACAGCTCCTGGGGATTTGG
GGTTGCTCTGGAAAACTCATTTGCACCACTGCTGTGCCTTGGAATGCTAGTTGGAGTAATAAATCTCTGG
AACAGATTTGGAATCACACGACCTGGATGGAGTGGGACAGAGAAATTAACAATTACACAAGCTTAATACA
CTCCTTAATTGAAGAATCGCAAAACCAGCAAGAAAAGAATGAACAAGAATTATTGGAATTAGATAAATGG
GCAAGTTTGTGGAATTGGTTTAACATAACAAATTGGCTGTGGTATATAAAATTATTCATAATGATAGTAG
GAGGCTTGGTAGGTTTAAGAATAGTTTTTGCTGTACTTTCTATAGTGAATAGAGTTAGGCAGGGATATTC
ACCATTATCGTTTCAGACCCACCTCCCAACCCCGAGGGGACCCAGAGAGGGCCTATTTCCCATGATTCCT
TCATATTTGCATATACGATACAAGGCTGTTAGAGAGATAATTAGAATTAATTTGACTGTAAACACAAAGA
TATTAGTACAAAATACGTGACGTAGAAAGTAATAATTTCTTGGGTAGTTTGCAGTTTTAAAATTATGTTT
TAAAATGGACTATCATATGCTTACCGTAACTTGAAAGTATTTCGATTTCTTGGCTTTATATATCTTGTGG
AAAGGACGAAACACCGTGTCAGCTATATGCATTGAAGTTTAAGAGCTATGCTGGAAACAGCATAGCAAGT
TTAAATAAGGCTAGTCCGTTATCAACTTGAAAAAGTGGCACCGAGTCGGTGCTTTTTTTGAATTCTAGAT
CTTGAGACAAATGGCAGTATTCATCCACAATTTTAAAAGAAAAGGGGGGATTGGGGGGTACAGTGCAGGG
GAAAGAATAGTAGACATAATAGCAACAGACATACAAACTAAAGAATTACAAAAACAAATTACAAAAATTC
AAAATTTTCGGGTTTATTACAGGGACAGCAGAGATCCACTTTGGCGCCGGCTCGAGTGGCTCCGGTGCCC
GTCAGTGGGCAGAGCGCACATCGCCCACAGTCCCCGAGAAGTTGGGGGGAGGGGTCGGCAATTGAACCGG
TGCCTAGAGAAGGTGGCGCGGGGTAAACTGGGAAAGTGATGTCGTGTACTGGCTCCGCCTTTTTCCCGAG
GGTGGGGGAGAACCGTATATAAGTGCAGTAGTCGCCGTGAACGTTCTTTTTCGCAACGGGTTTGCCGCCA
GAACACAGGTGTCGTGACGCGGGATCCGCCACCATGACCGAGTACAAGCCCACGGTGCGCCTCGCCACCC
GCGACGACGTCCCCAGGGCCGTACGCACCCTCGCCGCCGCGTTCGCCGACTACCCCGCCACGCGCCACAC
CGTCGATCCGGACCGCCACATCGAGCGGGTCACCGAGCTGCAAGAACTCTTCCTCACGCGCGTCGGGCTC
GACATCGGCAAGGTGTGGGTCGCGGACGACGGCGCCGCGGTGGCGGTCTGGACCACGCCGGAGAGCGTCG
AAGCGGGGGCGGTGTTCGCCGAGATCGGCCCGCGCATGGCCGAGTTGAGCGGTTCCCGGCTGGCCGCGCA
GCAACAGATGGAAGGCCTCCTGGCGCCGCACCGGCCCAAGGAGCCCGCGTGGTTCCTGGCCACCGTCGGA
GTCTCGCCCGACCACCAGGGCAAGGGTCTGGGCAGCGCCGTCGTGCTCCCCGGAGTGGAGGCGGCCGAGC
GCGCCGGGGTGCCCGCCTTCCTGGAGACCTCCGCGCCCCGCAACCTCCCCTTCTACGAGCGGCTCGGCTT
CACCGTCACCGCCGACGTCGAGGTGCCCGAAGGACCGCGCACCTGGTGCATGACCCGCAAGCCCGGTGCC
TGAACGCGTTAAGTCGACAATCAACCTCTGGATTACAAAATTTGTGAAAGATTGACTGGTATTCTTAACT
ATGTTGCTCCTTTTACGCTATGTGGATACGCTGCTTTAATGCCTTTGTATCATGCTATTGCTTCCCGTAT
GGCTTTCATTTTCTCCTCCTTGTATAAATCCTGGTTGCTGTCTCTTTATGAGGAGTTGTGGCCCGTTGTC
AGGCAACGTGGCGTGGTGTGCACTGTGTTTGCTGACGCAACCCCCACTGGTTGGGGCATTGCCACCACCT
GTCAGCTCCTTTCCGGGACTTTCGCTTTCCCCCTCCCTATTGCCACGGCGGAACTCATCGCCGCCTGCCT
TGCCCGCTGCTGGACAGGGGCTCGGCTGTTGGGCACTGACAATTCCGTGGTGTTGTCGGGGAAATCATCG
TCCTTTCCTTGGCTGCTCGCCTGTGTTGCCACCTGGATTCTGCGCGGGACGTCCTTCTGCTACGTCCCTT
CGGCCCTCAATCCAGCGGACCTTCCTTCCCGCGGCCTGCTGCCGGCTCTGCGGCCTCTTCCGCGTCTTCG
CCTTCGCCCTCAGACGAGTCGGATCTCCCTTTGGGCCGCCTCCCCGCGTCGACTTTAAGACCAATGACTT
ACAAGGCAGCTGTAGATCTTAGCCACTTTTTAAAAGAAAAGGGGGGACTGGAAGGGCTAATTCACTCCCA
ACGAAGACAAGATCTGCTTTTTGCTTGTACTGGGTCTCTCTGGTTAGACCAGATCTGAGCCTGGGAGCTC
TCTGGCTAACTAGGGAACCCACTGCTTAAGCCTCAATAAAGCTTGCCTTGAGTGCTTCAAGTAGTGTGTG
CCCGTCTGTTGTGTGACTCTGGTAACTAGAGATCCCTCAGACCCTTTTAGTCAGTGTGGAAAATCTCTAG
CAGTACGTATAGTAGTTCATGTCATCTTATTATTCAGTATTTATAACTTGCAAAGAAATGAATATCAGAG
AGTGAGAGGAACTTGTTTATTGCAGCTTATAATGGTTACAAATAAAGCAATAGCATCACAAATTTCACAA
ATAAAGCATTTTTTTCACTGCATTCTAGTTGTGGTTTGTCCAAACTCATCAATGTATCTTATCATGTCTG
GCTCTAGCTATCCCGCCCCTAACTCCGCCCATCCCGCCCCTAACTCCGCCCAGTTCCGCCCATTCTCCGC
CCCATGGCTGACTAATTTTTTTTATTTATGCAGAGGCCGAGGCCGCCTCGGCCTCTGAGCTATTCCAGAA
GTAGTGAGGAGGCTTTTTTGGAGGCCTAGGGACGTACCCAATTCGCCCTATAGTGAGTCGTATTACGCGC
GCTCACTGGCCGTCGTTTTACAACGTCGTGACTGGGAAAACCCTGGCGTTACCCAACTTAATCGCCTTGC
AGCACATCCCCCTTTCGCCAGCTGGCGTAATAGCGAAGAGGCCCGCACCGATCGCCCTTCCCAACAGTTG
CGCAGCCTGAATGGCGAATGGG
[124 nt withheld, positions 4923-5046]
C
[91 nt withheld, positions 5048-5138]
A
[49 nt withheld, positions 5140-5188]
CCTTTGACGTTGGAGTCCACGTTCTTT
[37 nt withheld, positions 5216-5252]
ACCCTATCTCGGTCTATTCTTTTGATTTATAAGGGATTTTGCCGATTTCGGCCTATTGGTTAAAAAATGA
GCTGATTTAACAAAAATTTAACGCGAATTTTAACAAAATATTAACGCTTACAATTTAGGTGGCACTTTTC
GGGGAAATGTGCGCGGAACCCCTATTTGTTTATTTTTCTAAATACATTCAAATATGTATCCGCTCATGAG
ACAATAACCCTGATAAATGCTTCAATAATATTGAAAAAGGAAGAGTATGAGTATTCAACATTTCCGTGTC
GCCCTTATTCCCTTTTTTGCGGCATTTTGCCTTCCTGTTTTTGCTCACCCAGAAACGCTGGTGAAAGTAA
AAGATGCTGAAGATCAGTTGGGTGCACGAGTGGGTTACATCGAACTGGATCTCAACAGCGGTAAGATCCT
TGAGAGTTTTCGCCCCGAAGAACGTTTTCCAATGATGAGCACTTTTAAAGTTCTGCTATGTGGCGCGGTA
TTATCCCGTATTGACGCCGGGCAAGAGCAACTCGGTCGCCGCATACACTATTCTCAGAATGACTTGGTTG
AGTACTCACCAGTCACAGAAAAGCATCTTACGGATGGCATGACAGTAAGAGAATTATGCAGTGCTGCCAT
AACCATGAGTGATAACACTGCGGCCAACTTACTTCTGACAACGATCGGAGGACCGAAGGAGCTAACCGCT
TTTTTGCACAACATGGGGGATCATGTAACTCGCCTTGATCGTTGGGAACCGGAGCTGAATGAAGCCATAC
CAAACGACGAGCGTGACACCACGATGCCTGTAGCAATGGCAACAACGTTGCGCAAACTATTAACTGGCGA
ACTACTTACTCTAGCTTCCCGGCAACAATTAATAGACTGGATGGAGGCGGATAAAGTTGCAGGACCACTT
CTGCGCTCGGCCCTTCCGGCTGGCTGGTTTATTGCTGATAAATCTGGAGCCGGTGAGCGTGGGTCTCGCG
GTATCATTGCAGCACTGGGGCCAGATGGTAAGCCCTCCCGTATCGTAGTTATCTACACGACGGGGAGTCA
GGCAACTATGGATGAACGAAATAGACAGATCGCTGAGATAGGTGCCTCACTGATTAAGCATTGGTAACTG
TCAGACCAAGTTTACTCATATATACTTTAGATTGATTTAAAACTTCATTTTTAATTTAAAAGGATCTAGG
TGAAGATCCTTTTTGATAATCTCATGACCAAAATCCCTTAACGTGAGTTTTCGTTCCACTGAGCGTCAGA
CCCCGTAGAAAAGATCAAAGGATCTTCTTGAGATCCTTTTTTTCTGCGCGTAATCTGCTGCTTGCAAACA
AAAAAACCACCGCTACCAGCGGTGGTTTGTTTGCCGGATCAAGAGCTACCAACTCTTTTTCCGAAGGTAA
CTGGCTTCAGCAGAGCGCAGATACCAAATACTGTTCTTCTAGTGTAGCCGTAGTTAGGCCACCACTTCAA
GAACTCTGTAGCACCGCCTACATACCTCGCTCTGCTAATCCTGTTACCAGTGGCTGCTGCCAGTGGCGAT
AAGTCGTGTCTTACCGGGTTGGACTCAAGACGATAGTTACCGGATAAGGCGCAGCGGTCGGGCTGAACGG
GGGGTTCGTGCACACAGCCCAGCTTGGAGCGAACGACCTACACCGAACTGAGATACCTACAGCGTGAGCT
ATGAGAAAGCGCCACGCTTCCCGAAGGGAGAAAGGCGGACAGGTATCCGGTAAGCGGCAGGGTCGGAACA
GGAGAGCGCACGAGGGAGCTTCCAGGGGGAAACGCCTGGTATCTTTATAGTCCTGTCGGGTTTCGCCACC
TCTGACTTGAGCGTCGATTTTTGTGATGCTCGTCAGGGGGGCGGAGCCTATGGAAAAACGCCAGCAACGC
GGCCTTTTTACGGTTCCTGGCCTTTTGCTGGCCTTTTGCTCACATGTTCTTTCCTGCGTTATCCCCTGAT
TCTGTGGATAACCGTATTACCGCCTTTGAGTGAGCTGATACCGCTCGCCGCAGCCGAACGACCGAGCGCA
GCGAGTCAGTGAGCGAGGAA
Features (pLannotate 1.2.2; 27 found; start..end, strand, type, name):
      9..101     +  CDS            lacI (fragment): lac repressor; lacI; The lac repressor binds to the lac operator to inhibit transcription in E. coli. This inhibition can be relieved by adding lactose or isopropyl-β-D-thiogalactopyranoside (IPTG).
    114..135     +  protein_bind   CAP binding site: CAP binding activates transcription in the presence of cAMP. E. coli catabolite activator protein
    150..180     +  promoter       lac promoter: promoter for the E. coli lac operon
    188..204     +  protein_bind   lac operator: The lac repressor binds to the lac operator to inhibit transcription in E. coli. This inhibition can be relieved by adding lactose or isopropyl-β-D-thiogalactopyranoside (IPTG). lac repressor encoded by lacI
    249..267     +  promoter       T3 promoter: promoter for bacteriophage T3 RNA polymerase
    295..521     +  promoter       RSV promoter: Rous sarcoma virus enhancer/promoter
    522..702     +  LTR            5' LTR (truncated): truncated 5' long terminal repeat (LTR) from HIV-1
    749..874     +  misc_feature   HIV-1 Ψ: packaging signal of human immunodeficiency virus type 1
    858..1221    +  CDS            HIV-1 gag (fragment): gag protein from human immunodeficiency virus 1; gag
   1367..1600    +  misc_feature   RRE: The Rev response element (RRE) of HIV-1 allows for Rev-dependent mRNA export from the nucleus to the cytoplasm.
   1977..2003    +  CDS            Rev (fragment): human immunodeficiency virus 1 (HIV-1) Rev protein; rev; enhances nuclear export of unspliced and incompletely spliced viral mRNAs
   2007..2247    +  promoter       U6 promoter: RNA polymerase III promoter for human U6 snRNA
   2295..2362    +  misc_RNA       tracrRNA (fragment): trans-activating CRISPR RNA for the Streptococcus pyogenes CRISPR/Cas9 system
   2411..2528    +  misc_feature   cPPT/CTS: central polypurine tract and central termination sequence of HIV-1
   2597..2808    +  promoter       EF-1α core promoter: core promoter for human elongation factor EF-1α
   2834..3433    +  CDS            PuroR (fragment): puromycin N-acetyltransferase; pac from Streptomyces; confers resistance to puromycin
   3449..4037    +  misc_feature   WPRE: woodchuck hepatitis virus posttranscriptional regulatory element
   4088..4107    +  misc_feature   cPPT/CTS (fragment): central polypurine tract and central termination sequence of HIV-1
   4109..4342    +  LTR            3' LTR (ΔU3): self-inactivating 3' long terminal repeat (LTR) from HIV-1
   4420..4541    +  polyA_signal   SV40 poly(A) signal: SV40 polyadenylation signal
   4581..4716    +  rep_origin     SV40 ori: SV40 origin of replication
   4737..4755    -  promoter       T7 promoter: promoter for bacteriophage T7 RNA polymerase
   4763..4918    +  CDS            lacZα (fragment): LacZα fragment of β-galactosidase; lacZ fragment
   4923..5351    +  rep_origin     f1 ori (sequence partly withheld): f1 bacteriophage origin of replication; arrow indicates direction of (+) strand synthesis
   5404..5508    +  promoter       AmpR promoter: bla
   5509..6369    +  CDS            AmpR: β-lactamase; bla; confers resistance to ampicillin, carbenicillin, and related antibiotics
   6540..7128    +  rep_origin     ori: high-copy-number ColE1/pMB1/pBR322/pUC origin of replication
