[The description below was written by a language model from this plasmid's Addgene catalogue record and pLannotate feature annotations shown in this document.]
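Description:
SGO1 H2.1 gRNA is a third-generation lentiviral CRISPR guide plasmid built on the pLenti-sgRNA backbone and designed to express a single guide RNA against human SGO1. It is propagated in E. coli through a high-copy ColE1/pUC-type origin with ampicillin resistance (AmpR), and it also carries an f1 origin and remnants of a lac/lacZα cloning region flanked by T3 and T7 promoters. The catalogue lists the empty backbone as 9,151 bp, whereas the sequenced plasmid is 7,302 nt. A plausible explanation is loss of a stuffer fragment when the guide oligos were ligated between the two BsmBI sites, which were destroyed during cloning, but the record does not say so.

The viral portion has the usual self-inactivating arrangement. An RSV promoter drives a truncated HIV-1 5' LTR, so genomic RNA production in packaging cells does not depend on Tat. This is followed by the Ψ packaging signal with a gag fragment, the Rev response element for nuclear export, a cPPT/CTS, a WPRE to boost transcript stability and expression, and a ΔU3 3' LTR. An SV40 poly(A) signal and SV40 origin lie downstream.

Within the provirus, a human U6 RNA polymerase III promoter transcribes the SGO1-targeting spacer fused to the S. pyogenes sgRNA scaffold (annotated as a tracrRNA fragment). A separate EF-1α core promoter drives puromycin N-acetyltransferase for selection of transduced mammalian cells. No Cas9 is encoded, so the nuclease must be supplied separately, for example by a Cas9-expressing cell line. The plasmid belongs to a series of guides used to generate knockouts of cell-cycle genes in human cells and to study the resulting phenotypes.
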