Addgene plasmid #90887: SGO1 H2.1 gRNA
Purpose: 3rd generation lentiviral gRNA plasmid targeting human SGO1
Depositing lab: Iain Cheeseman. Depositing organization: Whitehead Institute for Biomedical Research. Publication: Large-Scale Analysis of CRISPR/Cas9 Cell-Cycle Knockouts Reveals the Diversity of p53-Dependent Responses to Cell-Cycle Defects. McKinley KL, Cheeseman IM. Dev Cell. 2017 Feb 27;40(4):405-420.e2. doi: 10.1016/j.devcel.2017.01.012. Epub 2017 Feb 16. PubMed 28216383.
Backbone
  Vector backbone: pLenti-sgRNA
  Backbone manufacturer: Eric Lander & David Sabatini labs (Addgene plasmid #71409)
  Backbone size w/o insert (bp): 9151
  Vector type: Lentiviral, CRISPR
  Selectable markers: Puromycin
Growth in bacteria
  Bacterial resistance: Ampicillin, 100 μg/mL
  Growth temperature: 37°C
  Growth strain: NEB Stable
  Copy number: Unknown
Gene/Insert
  Gene/Insert name: SGO1 (Guide Designation H2.1) (alt name: pKMKO series)
  gRNA/shRNA sequence: CACCgTGTCAGCTATATGCATTGAA
  Species: H. sapiens (human)
  Promoter: U6
  Cloning method: Restriction Enzyme; 5′ cloning site BsmBI (destroyed during cloning); 3′ cloning site BsmBI (destroyed during cloning)
  Sequencing primers: 5′ hU6-F (5'-GAGGGCCTATTTCCCATGATT-3'); 3′ EF1a-R (5'-CACGGCGACTACTGCACTTA-3')
Terms and licenses: Academic/Nonprofit Terms; Industry Terms: Not Available to Industry
Depositor comments: Please note that gRNA target sequence listed is not strictly the 20nt spacer sequence, but also contains the 5' BsmBI overhang. For more information about knockout human cell lines generated using this plasmid, please see http://cellcycleknockouts.wi.mit.edu/ .
How to cite: SGO1 H2.1 gRNA was a gift from Iain Cheeseman (Addgene plasmid # 90887 ; http://n2t.net/addgene:90887 ; RRID:Addgene_90887)
